Addgene plasmid #211862: pUPD2-HA-LRR-NELC492A-C (B3-B4)
Purpose: Mutant E3-DART ligase in domestication vector
Depositing lab: Marcela Rojas-Pierce. Depositing organization: North Carolina State University. Publication: Rapid depletion of target proteins in plants by an inducible protein degradation system. Huang L, Rojas-Pierce M. Plant Cell. 2024 Mar 6:koae072. doi: 10.1093/plcell/koae072. PubMed 38446628.
Backbone
  Vector backbone: pUPD2
  Backbone manufacturer: Diego Orzaez Lab
  Backbone size w/o insert (bp): 2105
  Vector type: Synthetic Biology
Growth in bacteria
  Bacterial resistance: Chloramphenicol, 25 μg/mL
  Growth temperature: 37°C
  Growth strain: DH5alpha
  Copy number: High Copy
Gene/Insert
  Gene/Insert name: LRR-NEL
  Species: Salmonella typhimurium
  Mutation: C492A
  Tag / fusion protein: HA (N terminal on insert)
  Cloning method: Restriction Enzyme; 5′ cloning site BsmBI (destroyed during cloning); 3′ cloning site BsmBI (destroyed during cloning)
Terms and licenses: Academic/Nonprofit Terms; Industry Terms: Not Available to Industry
Depositor comments: Rojas-Pierce Lab plasmid pMRP1137
How to cite: pUPD2-HA-LRR-NELC492A-C (B3-B4) was a gift from Marcela Rojas-Pierce (Addgene plasmid # 211862 ; http://n2t.net/addgene:211862 ; RRID:Addgene_211862)
