[The description below was written by a language model from this plasmid's Addgene catalogue record and pLannotate feature annotations shown in this document.]
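Description:
pUPD2-HA-LRR-NELC492A-C (B3-B4) is a GoldenBraid-style "domestication" (level 0 part) plasmid built on the small pUPD2 entry vector, classed as a synthetic biology construct. It is maintained in E. coli through a high-copy ColE1/pUC-type origin and selected with chloramphenicol via a cat gene driven by its own promoter and followed by the lambda t0 terminator. Additional bacterial terminators and BioBrick prefix/suffix remnants flank the cloning position, insulating the insert from surrounding transcription. The insert was introduced through BsmBI sites that were destroyed in the process, as is usual when a part is domesticated into this type of vector.

The payload is a promoterless coding part. It begins with an N-terminal HA epitope; the annotation detects only a short fragment matching the 3xHA feature, consistent with a single tag. This is fused to the LRR-NEL portion of the Salmonella typhimurium effector SspH1, an E3 ubiquitin ligase made up of a leucine-rich repeat domain and a novel E3 ligase (NEL) domain that normally directs host proteins to proteasomal degradation. The C492A substitution defines this as the mutant version of the E3-DART ligase. It presumably serves as a comparison for the unmutated ligase in the depositors' inducible plant protein degradation system, although the record does not spell out the functional consequence of the change. The "B3-B4" label indicates the standard grammar positions the part occupies. No plant promoter, terminator or plant selection marker is present, so the plasmid is a storage and assembly module that must be combined with other parts into transcriptional units for plant expression.
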