Features (pLannotate 1.2.2; 10 found; start..end, strand, type, name):
     25..51      +  CDS            3xHA (fragment): three tandem HA epitope tags
     49..1668    +  CDS            sspH1 (fragment) (sequence partly withheld): SSPH1_SALT1 - Experimental evidence at protein level: Swiss-Prot protein existence level 1. Effector proteins function to alter host cell physiology and promote bacterial survival in host tissues (PubMed:10564523, PubMed:18005683, PubMed:16611232, PubMed:24248594). This protein is an E3 ubiquitin-protein ligase that interferes with the host's ubiquitination pathway and targets host proteins for proteasomal degradation (PubMed:10564523, PubMed:18005683, PubMed:16611232, PubMed:24248594). Can ubiquitinate ubiquitin, giving rise to polyubiquitin chains (in vitro) (PubMed:18005683). Polyubiquitina
   1690..1709    +  misc_feature   BioBrick suffix: universal suffix for all parts
   1710..1767    +  terminator     his operon terminator: This putative transcriptin terminator from the E. coli his operon has a 2-bp deletion introduced during synthesis. Its efficiency has not been determined.
   1962..2550    -  rep_origin     ori: high-copy-number ColE1/pMB1/pBR322/pUC origin of replication
   2733..2827    -  terminator     lambda t0 terminator: transcription terminator from phage lambda
   2851..3507    -  CDS            cat: CAT_ECOLX - Experimental evidence at protein level: Swiss-Prot protein existence level 1. This enzyme is an effector of chloramphenicol resistance in bacteria. From Escherichia coli. This protein is used as a marker in many commonly used cloning vectors, such as pACYC184.
   3508..3605    -  promoter       cat promoter: promoter of the E. coli cat gene encoding chloramphenicol acetyltransferase
   3691..3734    -  terminator     bacterial terminator: putative bacterial transcription terminator
   3737..5       +  misc_feature   BioBrick prefix (across the origin): BioBrick prefix for parts that do not start with "ATG"
>Addgene plasmid #211862 | pUPD2-HA-LRR-NELC492A-C (B3-B4) | addgene full sequence | sequence record 417748 | Addgene NGS Result
TAGAGCGATGAGTGGTCTCGAATGTACCCATACGATGTTCCAGATTACGCTGAGTATGATGCTGTCTGGT
CAAAATGGGAAAGGGATGCACCAGCAGGAGAGTCACCTGGAAGAGCAGCAGTGGTTCAGGAAATGCGTGA
TTGCCTTAATAACGGAAATCCAGTGCTTAACGTGGGAGCTTCAGGTCTTACCACCCTTCCAGACCGTCTT
CCACCGCATATTACAACACTTGTTATTCCAGATAATAATCTCACCTCTTTGCCTGAGTTGCCAGAAGGAC
TTAGAGAGCTTGAGGTGTCTGGAAACCTTCAGCTTACATCTCTTCCATCTCTTCCGCAGGGTCTTCAGAA
GTTGTGGGCCTATAACAATTGGCTTGCCTCTCTTCCGACTTTGCCGCCAGGACTTGGGGATCTTGCTGTC
TCTAATAACCAGCTTACCTCTCTTCCGGAGATGCCGCCAGCACTTAGAGAGCTTAGGGTGTCTGGTAACA
ACCTTACCTCTCTTCCGGCTCTTCCGTCAGGACTTCAGAAGCTTTGGGCATATAACAATAGATTGACCTC
TTTGCCAGAGATGTCACCAGGTCTTCAGGAACTTGATGTCTCTCATAATCAGCTTACCAGATTGCCGCAA
TCTCTCACTGGTCTTTCTTCTGCTGCAAGAGTTTATCTTGACGGGAATCCACTTTCTGTTAGAACTCTTC
AGGCTCTTAGAGACATCATTGGACATTCAGGAATCAGGATACACTTCGATATGGCTGGGCCTTCTGTCCC
TAGAGAAGCCAGAGCACTTCACCTTGCTGTCGCTGACTGGCTTACTTCTGCAAGAGAGGGGGAAGCTGCC
CAGGCAGACAGATGGCAGGCTTTCGGACTTGAAGATAACGCCGCCGCCTTCTCTCTTGTCCTTGACAGAC
TTCGTGAGACTGAAAACTTCAAAAAAGACGCTGGATTTAAGGCACAGATATCATCTTGGCTTACACAACT
TGCTGAAGATGCTGCTCTTAGAGCAAAAACCTTTGCCATGGCAACAGAGGCAACATCAACCGCTGAGGAC
AGAGTCACACATGCCCTTCACCAGATGAATAACGTTCAACTTGTTCATAATGCAGAAAAAGGGGAATACG
ACAACAATCTCCAGGGGCTTGTTTCTACTGGGCGTGAGATGTTCAGACTTGCAACACTTGAACAGATTGC
CAGAGAAAAAGCCGGAACACTTGCTCTTGTCGATGACGTTGAGGTCTATCTTGCTTTCCAGAATAAGCTT
AAGGAATCACTTGAGCTTACCTCTGTGACTTCAGAAATGCGTTTCTTTGACGTTTCTGGAGTGACTGTTT
CAGACCTTCAGGCTGCTGAGCTTCAGGTGAAAACCGCTGAAAACTCTGGGTTCAGTAAATGGATACTTCA
GTGGGGGCCGCTTCACTCTGTGCTTGAAAGAAAA
[234 nt withheld, positions 1435-1668]
TTCGTGAGACCACTCATCGCGACTAGTAGCGGCCGCTGCAGTCCGGCAAAAAAGGGCAAGGTGTCACCAC
CCTGCCCTTTTTCTTTAAAACCGAAAAGATTACTTCGCGTTATGCAGGCTTCCTCGCTCACTGACTCGCT
GCGCTCGGTCGTTCGGCTGCGGCGAGCGGTATCAGCTCACTCAAAGGCGGTAATACGGTTATCCACAGAA
TCAGGGGATAACGCAGGAAAGAACATGTGAGCAAAAGGCCAGCAAAAGGCCAGGAACCGTAAAAAGGCCG
CGTTGCTGGCGTTTTTCCACAGGCTCCGCCCCCCTGACGAGCATCACAAAAATCGACGCTCAAGTCAGAG
GTGGCGAAACCCGACAGGACTATAAAGATACCAGGCGTTTCCCCCTGGAAGCTCCCTCGTGCGCTCTCCT
GTTCCGACCCTGCCGCTTACCGGATACCTGTCCGCCTTTCTCCCTTCGGGAAGCGTGGCGCTTTCTCATA
GCTCACGCTGTAGGTATCTCAGTTCGGTGTAGGTCGTTCGCTCCAAGCTGGGCTGTGTGCACGAACCCCC
CGTTCAGCCCGACCGCTGCGCCTTATCCGGTAACTATCGTCTTGAGTCCAACCCGGTAAGACACGACTTA
TCGCCACTGGCAGCAGCCACTGGTAACAGGATTAGCAGAGCGAGGTATGTAGGCGGTGCTACAGAGTTCT
TGAAGTGGTGGCCTAACTACGGCTACACTAGAAGAACAGTATTTGGTATCTGCGCTCTGCTGAAGCCAGT
TACCTTCGGAAAAAGAGTTGGTAGCTCTTGATCCGGCAAACAAACCACCGCTGGTAGCGGTGGTTTTTTT
GTTTGCAAGCAGCAGATTACGCGCAGAAAAAAAGGATCTCAAGAAGATCCTTTGATCTTTTCTACGGGGT
CTGACGCTCAGTGGAACGAAAACTCACGTTAAGGGATTTTGGTCATGAGATTATCAAAAAGGATCTTCAC
CTAGATCCTTTTAAATTAAAAATGAAGTTTTAAATCAATCTAAAGTATATATGAGTAAACTTGGTCTGAC
AGCTCGAGGCTTGGATTCTCACCAATAAAAAACGCCCGGCGGCAACCGAGCGTTCTGAACAAATCCAGAT
GGAGTTCTGAGGTCATTACTGGATCTATCAACAGGAGTCCAAGCGAGCTCGATATCAAATTACGCCCCGC
CCTGCCACTCGTCGCAGTACTGTTGTAATTCATTAAGCATTCTGCCGACATGGAAGCCATCACAAACGGC
ATGATGAACCTGAATCGCCAGCGGCATCAGCACCTTGTCGCCTTGCGTATAATATTTGCCCATGGTGAAA
ACGGGGGCGAAGAAGTTGTCCATATTGGCCACGTTTAAATCAAAACTGGTGAAACTCACCCAGGGATTGG
CTGATACGAAAAACATATTCTCAATAAACCCTTTAGGGAAATAGGCCAGGTTTTCACCGTAACACGCCAC
ATCTTGCGAATATATGTGTAGAAACTGCCGGAAATCGTCGTGGTATTCACTCCAGAGTGATGAAAACGTT
TCAGTTTGCTCATGGAAAACGGTGTAACAAGGGTGAACACTATCCCATATCACCAGCTCACCGTCTTTCA
TTGCCATACGAAATTCCGGATGAGCATTCATCAGGCGGGCAAGAATGTGAATAAAGGCCGGATAAAACTT
GTGCTTATTTTTCTTTACGGTCTTTAAAAAGGCCGTAATATCCAGCTGAACGGTCTGGTTATAGGTACAT
TGAGCAACTGACTGAAATGCCTCAAAATGTTCTTTACGATGCCATTGGGATATATCAACGGTGGTATATC
CAGTGATTTTTTTCTCCATTTTAGCTTCCTTAGCTCCTGAAAATCTCGATAACTCAAAAAATACGCCCGG
TAGTGATCTTATTTCATTATGGTGAAAGTTGGAACCTCTTACGTGCCCGATCAACTCGAGTGCCACCTGA
CGTCTAAGAAACCATTATTATCATGACATTAACCTATAAAAATAGGCGTATCACGAGGCAGAATTTCAGA
TAAAAAAAATCCTTAGCTTTCGCTAAGGATGATTTCTGGAATTCGCGGCCGCTTC
